Addgene plasmid #227885: pcDNA 3.3 C-MYC pdzd-8(536A)
Purpose: Used for transfection of cells for expression of C-MYC pdzd-8(536A)
Depositing lab: Sheng-cai Lin. Depositing organization: Xiamen University. Publication: AMPK targets PDZD8 to trigger carbon source shift from glucose to glutamine. Li M, Wang Y, Wei X, Cai WF, Wu J, Zhu M, Wang Y, Liu YH, Xiong J, Qu Q, Chen Y, Tian X, Yao L, Xie R, Li X, Chen S, Huang X, Zhang C, Xie C, Wu Y, Xu Z, Zhang B, Jiang B, Wang ZC, Li Q, Li G, Lin SY, Yu L, Piao HL, Deng X, Han J, Zhang CS, Lin SC. Cell Res. 2024 Jun 19. doi: 10.1038/s41422-024-00985-6. PubMed 38898113.
Backbone
  Vector backbone: pcDNA
  Vector type: Mammalian Expression
Growth in bacteria
  Bacterial resistance: Ampicillin, 100 μg/mL
  Growth temperature: 37°C
  Growth strain: DH5alpha
  Copy number: High Copy
Gene/Insert
  Gene/Insert name: pdzd-8
  Species: C. elegans (nematode)
  Mutation: S536A
  Entrez Gene: C53B4.4
  Tag / fusion protein: MYC (C terminal on insert)
  Cloning method: Ligation Independent Cloning
Terms and licenses: Academic/Nonprofit Terms; Industry Terms: Not Available to Industry
How to cite: pcDNA 3.3 C-MYC pdzd-8(536A) was a gift from Sheng-cai Lin (Addgene plasmid # 227885 ; http://n2t.net/addgene:227885 ; RRID:Addgene_227885)
