[The description below was written by a language model from this plasmid's Addgene catalogue record and pLannotate feature annotations shown in this document.]
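Description:
pcDNA 3.3 C-MYC pdzd-8(536A) is a 9,572-nt mammalian expression plasmid built on a pcDNA backbone, intended for transfection of cultured cells to express a mutant form of the Caenorhabditis elegans PDZD8 homologue. It is maintained in E. coli at high copy through a ColE1/pUC-type origin and selected with ampicillin via the β-lactamase gene and its native promoter. An f1 phage origin is also present, along with short remnants of lac regulatory sequences and a bom fragment carried over from the parent vector.

The payload is the pdzd-8 coding sequence (gene C53B4.4) carrying an S536A substitution, replacing serine 536 with a non-phosphorylatable alanine, and fused at its C terminus to a MYC epitope tag for detection or immunoprecipitation. The insert was introduced by ligation-independent cloning. The automated feature table does not annotate the insert or the tag, but the large unannotated interval between the human cytomegalovirus immediate early enhancer/promoter and the HSV thymidine kinase polyadenylation signal is where the open reading frame would be expected, so transcription is presumably driven by CMV and terminated at the TK poly(A) site. A small bGH poly(A) fragment lies just downstream.

A separate cassette places the neomycin phosphotransferase gene under the SV40 enhancer/early promoter with an SV40 poly(A) signal, which would allow G418 selection of stably transfected mammalian cells; a fragment of the ble gene follows it. The associated publication concerns AMPK targeting of PDZD8 in a shift of carbon source from glucose to glutamine, which suggests use as a phospho-site mutant, though the record states only that the plasmid is for expressing the tagged protein.
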