Features (pLannotate 1.2.2; 17 found; start..end, strand, type, name):
     50..429     +  enhancer       CMV enhancer: human cytomegalovirus immediate early enhancer
    430..633     +  promoter       CMV promoter: human cytomegalovirus (CMV) immediate early promoter
   5002..5050    +  polyA_signal   HSV TK poly(A) signal: herpes simplex virus thymidine kinase polyadenylation signal (Cole and Stacy, 1985)
   5141..5157    -  polyA_signal   bGH poly(A) signal (fragment): bovine growth hormone polyadenylation signal
   5252..5680    +  rep_origin     f1 ori (sequence partly withheld): f1 bacteriophage origin of replication; arrow indicates direction of (+) strand synthesis
   5694..6023    +  promoter       SV40 promoter: SV40 enhancer and early promoter
   6090..6881    +  CDS            neo: KKA2_KLEPN - Also known as kan, nptII. Experimental evidence at protein level: Swiss-Prot protein existence level 1. Resistance to kanamycin, neomycin, paromomycin, ribostamycin, butirosin and gentamicin B. From Klebsiella pneumoniae.
   6907..7065    +  CDS            ble (fragment): BLE_KLEPN - Experimental evidence at protein level: Swiss-Prot protein existence level 1. Binding protein with a strong affinity to the bleomycin family of antibiotics. Binds to CL990; an antimitotic-antibiotic compound. From Klebsiella pneumoniae.
   7060..7181    +  polyA_signal   SV40 poly(A) signal: SV40 polyadenylation signal
   7254..7270    -  protein_bind   lac operator: The lac repressor binds to the lac operator to inhibit transcription in E. coli. This inhibition can be relieved by adding lactose or isopropyl-β-D-thiogalactopyranoside (IPTG). lac repressor encoded by lacI
   7278..7308    -  promoter       lac promoter: promoter for the E. coli lac operon
   7323..7344    -  protein_bind   CAP binding site: CAP binding activates transcription in the presence of cAMP. E. coli catabolite activator protein
   7357..7449    -  CDS            lacI (fragment): lac repressor; lacI; The lac repressor binds to the lac operator to inhibit transcription in E. coli. This inhibition can be relieved by adding lactose or isopropyl-β-D-thiogalactopyranoside (IPTG).
   7632..8220    -  rep_origin     ori: high-copy-number ColE1/pMB1/pBR322/pUC origin of replication
   8391..9251    -  CDS            AmpR: β-lactamase; bla; confers resistance to ampicillin, carbenicillin, and related antibiotics
   9252..9356    -  promoter       AmpR promoter: bla
   9415..9467    -  misc_feature   bom (fragment): basis of mobility region from pBR322
>Addgene plasmid #227885 | pcDNA 3.3 C-MYC pdzd-8(536A) | addgene full sequence | sequence record 477870 | Addgene NGS Result
GTTAGGCGTTTTGCGCTGCTTCGCGATGTACGGGCCAGATATACGCGTTGACATTGATTATTGACTAGTT
ATTAATAGTAATCAATTACGGGGTCATTAGTTCATAGCCCATATATGGAGTTCCGCGTTACATAACTTAC
GGTAAATGGCCCGCCTGGCTGACCGCCCAACGACCCCCGCCCATTGACGTCAATAATGACGTATGTTCCC
ATAGTAACGCCAATAGGGACTTTCCATTGACGTCAATGGGTGGAGTATTTACGGTAAACTGCCCACTTGG
CAGTACATCAAGTGTATCATATGCCAAGTACGCCCCCTATTGACGTCAATGACGGTAAATGGCCCGCCTG
GCATTATGCCCAGTACATGACCTTATGGGACTTTCCTACTTGGCAGTACATCTACGTATTAGTCATCGCT
ATTACCATGGTGATGCGGTTTTGGCAGTACATCAATGGGCGTGGATAGCGGTTTGACTCACGGGGATTTC
CAAGTCTCCACCCCATTGACGTCAATGGGAGTTTGTTTTGGCACCAAAATCAACGGGACTTTCCAAAATG
TCGTAACAACTCCGCCCCATTGACGCAAATGGGCGGTAGGCGTGTACGGTGGGAGGTCTATATAAGCAGA
GCTCGTTTAGTGAACCGTCAGATCGCCTGGAGACGCCATCCACGCTGTTTTGACCTCCATAGAAGACACC
GGGACCGATCCAGCCTCCGGACTGAGCTCCTTAAGGTTAACGCCACCATGGAACAAAAACTCATCTCAGA
AGAGGATCTGTCTAGAGAATTCGGATCCATGTTAATAGCATTTCTAGTCGGGTTTATTTGCGGTGTTCTT
CTTCTCCTTGGAATTCTGTATATATTTATCGTCGACCCATGGGCACCTCCAACTGACCAACCACAACCAC
CTATCGAACAATTCCGTCCGGCTCAGATTCCAGAGGAACTTCGCACTTTTCTAAAATCCGGAGAAGATGG
ACAAGGAATTTCAAAATGGGAATCTTGCAATTCTATCAGTCTTCTACTTCATATGCTATTTCAAGAACAC
AAGGATACACGTGCATTAAGAAGATGGGTTCACAAACGTCTTCAAATGGAAATGAATGACATTACAACTC
GATCGGCTGCCGGACGCCTCATTCAAGAAATTCGCATTCGAGAATTGTCGCTTGGCACCAAATTCATGAC
CATCAACTCGATTCGAGTAGAAAGTGTTGAAATGGCTGATGATAAAAACACGTTTGATAAAATTGTGTTC
ATTCTTGACATTGACTACTCGGGCGGATTTGAAACCTCAATTGACGTCTCAACAATAATTGCCAAAAAAG
CGAGCTTATCCGTTAAAATCACAAAGTTAACTGGAATGGTGCGAGTGATTTTGTCGCGACAACCATATCA
TCACTGGACATTCTCGTTTGTTAGCCAACCAATTTTTGAAACCGATATTAACTCACAGATTCAAGGGCAT
CAACTGAAAAGATTGATTCCAATTATCAAAGAAGCAATTCGTAGATCATTACAAAGGAAACATGTTTGGC
CTAATTATAAGATCAGATACAGACCGTTCTTCCCGAATCCAATATTCCAGGCTTCACCACCAATAAATAG
CTTCACTCATATCAAAATGGAAGGAGGAATCGAAGTAACTGTACTTCAATGTTCACGACTGAAAAATGCT
CTTCTTCTTGATGACAAGAACAAAAATTACGAAGTTTATTGTACTGTTTCGATAGAATCTCGTCCAATTG
TTCAAAATGAAGAGCAGGGACATGTTGTCAATGTGTTGCTCACTTTCTCACGTTATGATGTATCCTCTCC
AATTGGATTAGTTTTCGATAAAAATGTTGCGGCCACTGGTAACAATACGAATCGTGCTGTTAAAGTATGC
ACTGTCGAGGATAACAGTTTAGCGGATAAGGCTGCTTTCAAACCAGGAGATGTACTCGTTGCAATCAATA
ATGTTCCAATTCGATCTGAACGACAAGCAACGAGATTTTTACAATCGACTACTGGTGATTTGACGGTGCT
TGTGGAGAGAAGTCTTGATGATATCGATGAGGAAGAATCGAAAGAAGCAGCCGAAATTGTCGTGAGTACT
GTTCGAGATATCGATGGAACTGGTAGCGTTAATGATACAGCTGATTCTACGAGTTTGATAAGCAATAATT
CGGTGGCAAACGATAGAGATTCACTGAAGGATGATGATAAAACTATTGGAGGAATACCGGCGAAAGATGG
AAAAATTAATGCCACCGCCCTTGCCGCAAGACGTCGTCACAGTGTGTCAAATTTGGAATCTTCTGTAATC
GACACGAACACCGAATCTGTTGCCTCTTCTATTTTCGGATTAGACGCTCACAAATTCGATAAACCTCCAT
CTGTCTCTGTTCAACGTGCTGAAGCTGCTCGAGTGCCTCAACTTCTGATCAGCCAGCCAAGTTTCGATTT
ACGAAGAACACAATCGGAAAGTCATCTCGATGCAAAAGTCATTGATGCCGTTTTATCGAGTTCTGCAGAT
TTTGGAATGGAAAATTCTGTGGAAGACGAGATCAAGATGTTGTTGGTTGGAGATTTGAATAGAAGTGCAT
CTGCTGGACATAATCTGGATCCACAATTACTTGGAGTTGTTAAAAGAGAGGATAAAGATAAAACATTGAC
CCAGGCTGATGCTTCAAAAGGATTGGCGTTGATTGCTTCACAAACCGGTTCGGTTGCCTCCCTTTCATCA
ATGATCTCTAATCGTACTGACACTGGAACAGAAGACGGAGGTGATGATGAAGAAGCACATCTTGACAGAA
AACGATCTGCGAGCACACGAAAAGCCAAAATACAGGCAACATTTGCTGCTGGAAAGAAGAAAGTTCTCGA
TTTGATGCCTCAGAAACGAAAGAACACCGATGCTTCAGATCTCAATGGGGAAAGCATCGAAATTGGAGCA
GATGCTGGTTCACTTTACGACACAGATACGAACAGAGATCCATCGATTGGAAGATCTCCCATGGCAGTCG
TTGGGAAAAGGAAAGAAAGTCCATCAGATGAGAAAAAAGAGAAAAAGAGATTGAAGAAGAAGTTGTCAGA
ATCTCCGAAGATCAGAAGAGCTGCTGGTTCAGCACAGAAGGATCAGTCTCCAATGACTACAATCAAAGCT
AGAACCACAAAGAGTGTTCAATTTCAGAAGTTTCAGGACGTAATGTGGGGCCAATCACTTCACTTTGAAT
TTGATTCGCCTCCAGAATCCACCACACGAACTGTTATTCGATACCTCAACGTGACTGTTCACGCAAAAGA
AGTGAAATCAGCTGGAACGCCGACAACTTCTGCCACGAATGTACCAAATGCAACACCATCAACTCCAGAT
AGCATTGCTTCTTCGTCAACAAATACGGATAACTCTGTTCCAACAAATATATCTGCAGATTCAAAACCAA
TTCTTCTTGGAAGTGTCTCGCTTTTCGTTCCTCAATTAATTGATGATTGTCGTCTAACACTTTCAAATTG
TCATCGAGAAGTTTATCAGTTGAAGCAACCAAACACGTCATCTCCACCACAAACATCACCTGATGATCCG
ATGCTTGCCGAGTTTGCCCGCCATGCTGGATACGATCCTCGTCTTTGCTTCGGTGACATAACTCTTGGTT
TTCGTTATTTCCCTAATGGATTCCCTGTTGACAAAGCAATCAATTCTGGCGATGAAAGTGAAGATGAGCT
GAATAGGATACATAATTCAAAAGATGTAGCATCGCCGACGAGGCCTTTCTCACCACCAGCTTTATCCCCT
GCAAGTCATGACTGGAAGCTCTGGTATGGAAAGAATTCTACGACCTGCGCAATGTGTCGAGGTAAAATTT
GGCTCCGCAACGCTTCTTCGTGCTCACGGTGTCTTGTCATTTGCCATAACAAATGCGTCGTCAAGGCCAA
TAGCGGAGGAATCGCATGTACACCCCAACAACATCTCACACCGCCATCAAATCTTCAACTTCACTCTGAC
GAGCATTTTGAAGAGATATCTGCTTCTGAACTAGATCATCCATCTGTAACTCCAGGAGATCATCAAATTG
ATGAGACACGTTCATTGATAATGCAATCACCATCTACTCCTTCAAGTTCTATTGCTGGATCGCTAGACAC
ACCAGAAATGTCAAAACGCGCCAGATTCCGAAAAGTGACAGAAAAGTTTTCAAATTGGAGAAAAGGAGGA
AAAAAGAAGGATGACGACGATTTCATCGGAAGAAGAGAAACTATTGACACTGATTCATGTGCTGATACTG
GTTCCTTACAATCTCAAGACATTTCCAATAGAGATAGCCCAATGGCAAGTATTCAAGATGTTCTCTCCGA
TGTTCTTCCAGGTCTAGATGGATCTCCATTCATAAGTGGATTATATTTTCAGCCTGGAAATGCATATAAT
GAGCAGACGATTCGAAATGCAAAAATGCTTGGACGTGAGATCTTCTGTGATCTTCCATCTGAGCAACGAG
TCGAGAGAATCAACTCACAAATCGATAGAATTCAGACAGCGATAAGAGAAACGAAAGATAATCGATTGAG
TGTGATGCAAAATGGCGGAGACATTTCAGAATCGTCAGCCAAGTTTCAAGGTCTGGACGAACGTCTTCAA
GCTCTCGCTGTTGTCATGCTTCACTATTGTTCTGCTCTTCAAGATTGCCAATCAGGAAGATCCACACCAG
CTCCACCACCAGATGATGATAATCAGAAGAGAGAGATTACCGAAGAAATATCATCCGTCAACGTCGACTC
AAACAATGAAGAAGACTCCGAAAGTGTTCTAGATGAGGATACAGTAACCGGTGACGTTCCGGTGCAACAC
GATCATCCACTTGAGCGACCAACAAAGCTGGATCCGAGTTCGGATGCAGTTGAAGCCCATTCCCTCGAGC
CATGGAAGCTTGATATCTAACTGACTGAACCGGTGGTACCAAACGGGGGAGGCTAACTGAAACACGGAAG
GAGACAATACCGGAAGGAACCCGCGCTATGACGGCAATAAAAAGACAGAATAAAACGCACGGGTGTTGGG
TCGTTTGTTCATAAACGCGGGGTTCGGTCCCAGGGCTGGCACTCTGTCGATACCCCACCGAGACCCCATT
GGGGCCAATACGCCCGCGTTTCTTCCTTTTCCCCACCCCACCCCCCAAGTTCGGGTGAAGGCCCAGGGCT
CGCAGCCAACGTCGGGGCGGCAGGCCCTGCCATAGCAGATCTGCGCAGCTGGGGCTCTAGGGGGTATCCC
C
[124 nt withheld, positions 5252-5375]
C
[91 nt withheld, positions 5377-5467]
A
[49 nt withheld, positions 5469-5517]
CCTTTGACGTTGGAGTCCACGTTCTTT
[37 nt withheld, positions 5545-5581]
ACCCTATCTCGGTCTATTCTTTTGATTTATAAGGGATTTTGCCGATTTCGGCCTATTGGTTAAAAAATGA
GCTGATTTAACAAAAATTTAACGCGAATTAATTCTGTGGAATGTGTGTCAGTTAGGGTGTGGAAAGTCCC
CAGGCTCCCCAGCAGGCAGAAGTATGCAAAGCATGCATCTCAATTAGTCAGCAACCAGGTGTGGAAAGTC
CCCAGGCTCCCCAGCAGGCAGAAGTATGCAAAGCATGCATCTCAATTAGTCAGCAACCATAGTCCCGCCC
CTAACTCCGCCCATCCCGCCCCTAACTCCGCCCAGTTCCGCCCATTCTCCGCCCCATGGCTGACTAATTT
TTTTTATTTATGCAGAGGCCGAGGCCGCCTCTGCCTCTGAGCTATTCCAGAAGTAGTGAGGAGGCTTTTT
TGGAGGCCTAGGCTTTTGCAAAAAGCTCCCGGGAGCTTGTATATCCATTTTCGGATCTGATCAAGAGACA
GGATGAGGATCGTTTCGCATGATTGAACAAGATGGATTGCACGCAGGTTCTCCGGCCGCTTGGGTGGAGA
GGCTATTCGGCTATGACTGGGCACAACAGACAATCGGCTGCTCTGATGCCGCCGTGTTCCGGCTGTCAGC
GCAGGGGCGCCCGGTTCTTTTTGTCAAGACCGACCTGTCCGGTGCCCTGAATGAACTGCAGGACGAGGCA
GCGCGGCTATCGTGGCTGGCCACGACGGGCGTTCCTTGCGCAGCTGTGCTCGACGTTGTCACTGAAGCGG
GAAGGGACTGGCTGCTATTGGGCGAAGTGCCGGGGCAGGATCTCCTGTCATCTCACCTTGCTCCTGCCGA
GAAAGTATCCATCATGGCTGATGCAATGCGGCGGCTGCATACGCTTGATCCGGCTACCTGCCCATTCGAC
CACCAAGCGAAACATCGCATCGAGCGAGCACGTACTCGGATGGAAGCCGGTCTTGTCGATCAGGATGATC
TGGACGAAGAGCATCAGGGGCTCGCGCCAGCCGAACTGTTCGCCAGGCTCAAGGCGCGCATGCCCGACGG
CGAGGATCTCGTCGTGACCCATGGCGATGCCTGCTTGCCGAATATCATGGTGGAAAATGGCCGCTTTTCT
GGATTCATCGACTGTGGCCGGCTGGGTGTGGCGGACCGCTATCAGGACATAGCGTTGGCTACCCGTGATA
TTGCTGAAGAGCTTGGCGGCGAATGGGCTGACCGCTTCCTCGTGCTTTACGGTATCGCCGCTCCCGATTC
GCAGCGCATCGCCTTCTATCGCCTTCTTGACGAGTTCTTCTGAGCGGGACTCTGGGGTTCGCGAAATGAC
CGACCAAGCGACGCCCAACCTGCCATCACGAGATTTCGATTCCACCGCCGCCTTCTATGAAAGGTTGGGC
TTCGGAATCGTTTTCCGGGACGCCGGCTGGATGATCCTCCAGCGCGGGGATCTCATGCTGGAGTTCTTCG
CCCACCCCAACTTGTTTATTGCAGCTTATAATGGTTACAAATAAAGCAATAGCATCACAAATTTCACAAA
TAAAGCATTTTTTTCACTGCATTCTAGTTGTGGTTTGTCCAAACTCATCAATGTATCTTATCATGTCTGT
ATACCGTCGACCTCTAGCTAGAGCTTGGCGTAATCATGGTCATAGCTGTTTCCTGTGTGAAATTGTTATC
CGCTCACAATTCCACACAACATACGAGCCGGAAGCATAAAGTGTAAAGCCTGGGGTGCCTAATGAGTGAG
CTAACTCACATTAATTGCGTTGCGCTCACTGCCCGCTTTCCAGTCGGGAAACCTGTCGTGCCAGCTGCAT
TAATGAATCGGCCAACGCGCGGGGAGAGGCGGTTTGCGTATTGGGCGCTCTTCCGCTTCCTCGCTCACTG
ACTCGCTGCGCTCGGTCGTTCGGCTGCGGCGAGCGGTATCAGCTCACTCAAAGGCGGTAATACGGTTATC
CACAGAATCAGGGGATAACGCAGGAAAGAACATGTGAGCAAAAGGCCAGCAAAAGGCCAGGAACCGTAAA
AAGGCCGCGTTGCTGGCGTTTTTCCATAGGCTCCGCCCCCCTGACGAGCATCACAAAAATCGACGCTCAA
GTCAGAGGTGGCGAAACCCGACAGGACTATAAAGATACCAGGCGTTTCCCCCTGGAAGCTCCCTCGTGCG
CTCTCCTGTTCCGACCCTGCCGCTTACCGGATACCTGTCCGCCTTTCTCCCTTCGGGAAGCGTGGCGCTT
TCTCATAGCTCACGCTGTAGGTATCTCAGTTCGGTGTAGGTCGTTCGCTCCAAGCTGGGCTGTGTGCACG
AACCCCCCGTTCAGCCCGACCGCTGCGCCTTATCCGGTAACTATCGTCTTGAGTCCAACCCGGTAAGACA
CGACTTATCGCCACTGGCAGCAGCCACTGGTAACAGGATTAGCAGAGCGAGGTATGTAGGCGGTGCTACA
GAGTTCTTGAAGTGGTGGCCTAACTACGGCTACACTAGAAGAACAGTATTTGGTATCTGCGCTCTGCTGA
AGCCAGTTACCTTCGGAAAAAGAGTTGGTAGCTCTTGATCCGGCAAACAAACCACCGCTGGTAGCGGTGG
TTTTTTTGTTTGCAAGCAGCAGATTACGCGCAGAAAAAAAGGATCTCAAGAAGATCCTTTGATCTTTTCT
ACGGGGTCTGACGCTCAGTGGAACGAAAACTCACGTTAAGGGATTTTGGTCATGAGATTATCAAAAAGGA
TCTTCACCTAGATCCTTTTAAATTAAAAATGAAGTTTTAAATCAATCTAAAGTATATATGAGTAAACTTG
GTCTGACAGTTACCAATGCTTAATCAGTGAGGCACCTATCTCAGCGATCTGTCTATTTCGTTCATCCATA
GTTGCCTGACTCCCCGTCGTGTAGATAACTACGATACGGGAGGGCTTACCATCTGGCCCCAGTGCTGCAA
TGATACCGCGAGACCCACGCTCACCGGCTCCAGATTTATCAGCAATAAACCAGCCAGCCGGAAGGGCCGA
GCGCAGAAGTGGTCCTGCAACTTTATCCGCCTCCATCCAGTCTATTAATTGTTGCCGGGAAGCTAGAGTA
AGTAGTTCGCCAGTTAATAGTTTGCGCAACGTTGTTGCCATTGCTACAGGCATCGTGGTGTCACGCTCGT
CGTTTGGTATGGCTTCATTCAGCTCCGGTTCCCAACGATCAAGGCGAGTTACATGATCCCCCATGTTGTG
CAAAAAAGCGGTTAGCTCCTTCGGTCCTCCGATCGTTGTCAGAAGTAAGTTGGCCGCAGTGTTATCACTC
ATGGTTATGGCAGCACTGCATAATTCTCTTACTGTCATGCCATCCGTAAGATGCTTTTCTGTGACTGGTG
AGTACTCAACCAAGTCATTCTGAGAATAGTGTATGCGGCGACCGAGTTGCTCTTGCCCGGCGTCAATACG
GGATAATACCGCGCCACATAGCAGAACTTTAAAAGTGCTCATCATTGGAAAACGTTCTTCGGGGCGAAAA
CTCTCAAGGATCTTACCGCTGTTGAGATCCAGTTCGATGTAACCCACTCGTGCACCCAACTGATCTTCAG
CATCTTTTACTTTCACCAGCGTTTCTGGGTGAGCAAAAACAGGAAGGCAAAATGCCGCAAAAAAGGGAAT
AAGGGCGACACGGAAATGTTGAATACTCATACTCTTCCTTTTTCAATATTATTGAAGCATTTATCAGGGT
TATTGTCTCATGAGCGGATACATATTTGAATGTATTTAGAAAAATAAACAAATAGGGGTTCCGCGCACAT
TTCCCCGAAAAGTGCCACCTGACGTCGACGGATCGGGAGATCTCCCGATCCCCTATGGTGCACTCTCAGT
ACAATCTGCTCTGATGCCGCATAGTTAAGCCAGTATCTGCTCCCTGCTTGTGTGTTGGAGGTCGCTGAGT
AGTGCGCGAGCAAAATTTAAGCTACAACAAGGCAAGGCTTGACCGACAATTGCATGAAGAATCTGCTTAG
G
